>Addgene plasmid #41002 | pCI-6.20 | depositor full sequence | sequence record 54312 | EcoRI-GSG-P2A-RLuc-EcoRI
GGTACCGAGCTCTTACGCGTGCTAGCCCGGGCTCGAGATCTGCGATCTGCATCTCAATTAGTCAGCAACC
ATAGTCCCGCCCCTAACTCCGCCCATCCCGCCCCTAACTCCGCCCAGTTCCGCCCATTCTCCGCCCCATC
GCTGACTAATTTTTTTTATTTATGCAGAGGCCGAGGCCGCCTCGGCCTCTGAGCTATTCCAGAAGTAGTG
AGGAGGCTTTTTTGGAGGCCTAGGCTTTTGCAAAAAGCTTGGCATTCCGGTACTGTTGGTAAAGCCACCA
TGGAAGACGCCAAAAACATAAAGAAAGGCCCGGCGCCATTCTATCCGCTGGAAGATGGAACCGCTGGAGA
GCAACTGCATAAGGCTATGAAGAGATACGCCCTGGTTCCTGGAACAATTGCTTTTACAGATGCACATATC
GAGGTGGACATCACTTACGCTGAGTACTTCGAAATGTCCGTTCGGTTGGCAGAAGCTATGAAACGATATG
GGCTGAATACAAATCACAGAATCGTCGTATGCAGTGAAAACTCTCTTCAATTCTTTATGCCGGTGTTGGG
CGCGTTATTTATCGGAGTTGCAGTTGCGCCCGCGAACGACATTTATAATGAACGTGAATTGCTCAACAGT
ATGGGCATTTCGCAGCCTACCGTGGTGTTCGTTTCCAAAAAGGGGTTGCAAAAAATTTTGAACGTGCAAA
AAAAGCTCCCAATCATCCAAAAAATTATTATCATGGATTCTAAAACGGATTACCAGGGATTTCAGTCGAT
GTACACGTTCGTCACATCTCATCTACCTCCCGGTTTTAATGAATACGATTTTGTGCCAGAGTCCTTCGAT
AGGGACAAGACAATTGCACTGATCATGAACTCCTCTGGATCTACTGGTCTGCCTAAAGGTGTCGCTCTGC
CTCATAGAACTGCCTGCGTGAGATTCTCGCATGCCAGAGATCCTATTTTTGGCAATCAAATCATTCCGGA
TACTGCGATTTTAAGTGTTGTTCCATTCCATCACGGTTTTGGAATGTTTACTACACTCGGATATTTGATA
TGTGGATTTCGAGTCGTCTTAATGTATAGATTTGAAGAAGAGCTGTTTCTGAGGAGCCTTCAGGATTACA
AGATTCAAAGTGCGCTGCTGGTGCCAACCCTATTCTCCTTCTTCGCCAAAAGCACTCTGATTGACAAATA
CGATTTATCTAATTTACACGAAATTGCTTCTGGTGGCGCTCCCCTCTCTAAGGAAGTCGGGGAAGCGGTT
GCCAAGAGGTTCCATCTGCCAGGTATCAGGCAAGGATATGGGCTCACTGAGACTACATCAGCTATTCTGA
TTACACCCGAGGGGGATGATAAACCGGGCGCGGTCGGTAAAGTTGTTCCATTTTTTGAAGCGAAGGTTGT
GGATCTGGATACCGGGAAAACGCTGGGCGTTAATCAAAGAGGCGAACTGTGTGTGAGAGGTCCTATGATT
ATGTCCGGTTATGTAAACAATCCGGAAGCGACCAACGCCTTGATTGACAAGGATGGATGGCTACATTCTG
GAGACATAGCTTACTGGGACGAAGACGAACACTTCTTCATCGTTGACCGCCTGAAGTCTCTGATTAAGTA
CAAAGGCTATCAGGTGGCTCCCGCTGAATTGGAATCCATCTTGCTCCAACACCCCAACATCTTCGACGCA
GGTGTCGCAGGTCTTCCCGACGATGACGCCGGTGAACTTCCCGCCGCCGTTGTTGTTTTGGAGCACGGAA
AGACGATGACGGAAAAAGAGATCGTGGATTACGTCGCCAGTCAAGTAACAACCGCGAAAAAGTTGCGCGG
AGGAGTTGTGTTTGTGGACGAAGTACCGAAAGGTCTTACCGGAAAACTCGACGCAAGAAAAATCAGAGAG
ATCCTCATAAAGGCCAAGAAGGGCGGAAAGATCGCCGTGGAATTCGGAAGCGGAGCTACTAACTTCAGCC
TGCTGAAGCAGGCTGGAGACGTGGAGGAGAACCCTGGACCTATGACTTCGAAAGTTTATGATCCAGAACA
AAGGAAACGGATGATAACTGGTCCGCAGTGGTGGGCCAGATGTAAACAAATGAATGTTCTTGATTCATTT
ATTAATTATTATGATTCAGAAAAACATGCAGAAAATGCTGTTATTTTTTTACATGGTAACGCGGCCTCTT
CTTATTTATGGCGACATGTTGTGCCACATATTGAGCCAGTAGCGCGGTGTATTATACCAGACCTTATTGG
TATGGGCAAATCAGGCAAATCTGGTAATGGTTCTTATAGGTTACTTGATCATTACAAATATCTTACTGCA
TGGTTTGAACTTCTTAATTTACCAAAGAAGATCATTTTTGTCGGCCATGATTGGGGTGCTTGTTTGGCAT
TTCATTATAGCTATGAGCATCAAGATAAGATCAAAGCAATAGTTCACGCTGAAAGTGTAGTAGATGTGAT
TGAATCATGGGATGAATGGCCTGATATTGAAGAAGATATTGCGTTGATCAAATCTGAAGAAGGAGAAAAA
ATGGTTTTGGAGAATAACTTCTTCGTGGAAACCATGTTGCCATCAAAAATCATGAGAAAGTTAGAACCAG
AAGAATTTGCAGCATATCTTGAACCATTCAAAGAGAAAGGTGAAGTTCGTCGTCCAACATTATCATGGCC
TCGTGAAATCCCGTTAGTAAAAGGTGGTAAACCTGACGTTGTACAAATTGTTAGGAATTATAATGCTTAT
CTACGTGCAAGTGATGATTTACCAAAAATGTTTATTGAATCGGACCCAGGATTCTTTTCCAATGCTATTG
TTGAAGGTGCCAAGAAGTTTCCTAATACTGAATTTGTCAAAGTAAAAGGTCTTCATTTTTCGCAAGAAGA
TGCACCTGATGAAATGGGAAAATATATCAAATCGTTCGTTGAGCGAGTTCTCAAAAATGAACAATAAGAA
TTCTAGAGTCGGGGCGGCCGGCCGCTTCGAGCAGACATGATAAGATACATTGATGAGTTTGGACAAACCA
CAACTAGAATGCAGTGAAAAAAATGCTTTATTTGTGAAATTTGTGATGCTATTGCTTTATTTGTAACCAT
TATAAGCTGCAATAAACAAGTTAACAACAACAATTGCATTCATTTTATGTTTCAGGTTCAGGGGGAGGTG
TGGGAGGTTTTTTAAAGCAAGTAAAACCTCTACAAATGTGGTAAAATCGATAAGGATCTGAACGATGGAG
CGGAGAATGGGCGGAACTGGGCGGAGTTAGGGGCGGGATGGGCGGAGTTAGGGGCGGGACTATGGTTGCT
GACTAATTGAGATGCATGCTTTGCATACTTCTGCCTGCTGGGGAGCCTGGGGACTTTCCACACCTGGTTG
CTGACTAATTGAGATGCATGCTTTGCATACTTCTGCCTGCTGGGGAGCCTGGGGACTTTCCACACCCTAA
CTGACACACATTCCACAGCGGATCCGTCGACCGATGCCCTTGAGAGCCTTCAACCCAGTCAGCTCCTTCC
GGTGGGCGCGGGGCATGACTATCGTCGCCGCACTTATGACTGTCTTCTTTATCATGCAACTCGTAGGACA
GGTGCCGGCAGCGCTCTTCCGCTTCCTCGCTCACTGACTCGCTGCGCTCGGTCGTTCGGCTGCGGCGAGC
GGTATCAGCTCACTCAAAGGCGGTAATACGGTTATCCACAGAATCAGGGGATAACGCAGGAAAGAACATG
TGAGCAAAAGGCCAGCAAAAGGCCAGGAACCGTAAAAAGGCCGCGTTGCTGGCGTTTTTCCATAGGCTCC
GCCCCCCTGACGAGCATCACAAAAATCGACGCTCAAGTCAGAGGTGGCGAAACCCGACAGGACTATAAAG
ATACCAGGCGTTTCCCCCTGGAAGCTCCCTCGTGCGCTCTCCTGTTCCGACCCTGCCGCTTACCGGATAC
CTGTCCGCCTTTCTCCCTTCGGGAAGCGTGGCGCTTTCTCATAGCTCACGCTGTAGGTATCTCAGTTCGG
TGTAGGTCGTTCGCTCCAAGCTGGGCTGTGTGCACGAACCCCCCGTTCAGCCCGACCGCTGCGCCTTATC
CGGTAACTATCGTCTTGAGTCCAACCCGGTAAGACACGACTTATCGCCACTGGCAGCAGCCACTGGTAAC
AGGATTAGCAGAGCGAGGTATGTAGGCGGTGCTACAGAGTTCTTGAAGTGGTGGCCTAACTACGGCTACA
CTAGAAGAACAGTATTTGGTATCTGCGCTCTGCTGAAGCCAGTTACCTTCGGAAAAAGAGTTGGTAGCTC
TTGATCCGGCAAACAAACCACCGCTGGTAGCGGTGGTTTTTTTGTTTGCAAGCAGCAGATTACGCGCAGA
AAAAAAGGATCTCAAGAAGATCCTTTGATCTTTTCTACGGGGTCTGACGCTCAGTGGAACGAAAACTCAC
GTTAAGGGATTTTGGTCATGAGATTATCAAAAAGGATCTTCACCTAGATCCTTTTAAATTAAAAATGAAG
TTTTAAATCAATCTAAAGTATATATGAGTAAACTTGGTCTGACAGTTACCAATGCTTAATCAGTGAGGCA
CCTATCTCAGCGATCTGTCTATTTCGTTCATCCATAGTTGCCTGACTCCCCGTCGTGTAGATAACTACGA
TACGGGAGGGCTTACCATCTGGCCCCAGTGCTGCAATGATACCGCGAGACCCACGCTCACCGGCTCCAGA
TTTATCAGCAATAAACCAGCCAGCCGGAAGGGCCGAGCGCAGAAGTGGTCCTGCAACTTTATCCGCCTCC
ATCCAGTCTATTAATTGTTGCCGGGAAGCTAGAGTAAGTAGTTCGCCAGTTAATAGTTTGCGCAACGTTG
TTGCCATTGCTACAGGCATCGTGGTGTCACGCTCGTCGTTTGGTATGGCTTCATTCAGCTCCGGTTCCCA
ACGATCAAGGCGAGTTACATGATCCCCCATGTTGTGCAAAAAAGCGGTTAGCTCCTTCGGTCCTCCGATC
GTTGTCAGAAGTAAGTTGGCCGCAGTGTTATCACTCATGGTTATGGCAGCACTGCATAATTCTCTTACTG
TCATGCCATCCGTAAGATGCTTTTCTGTGACTGGTGAGTACTCAACCAAGTCATTCTGAGAATAGTGTAT
GCGGCGACCGAGTTGCTCTTGCCCGGCGTCAATACGGGATAATACCGCGCCACATAGCAGAACTTTAAAA
GTGCTCATCATTGGAAAACGTTCTTCGGGGCGAAAACTCTCAAGGATCTTACCGCTGTTGAGATCCAGTT
CGATGTAACCCACTCGTGCACCCAACTGATCTTCAGCATCTTTTACTTTCACCAGCGTTTCTGGGTGAGC
AAAAACAGGAAGGCAAAATGCCGCAAAAAAGGGAATAAGGGCGACACGGAAATGTTGAATACTCATACTC
TTCCTTTTTCAATATTATTGAAGCATTTATCAGGGTTATTGTCTCATGAGCGGATACATATTTGAATGTA
TTTAGAAAAATAAACAAATAGGGGTTCCGCGCACATTTCCCCGAAAAGTGCCACCTG
[124 nt withheld, positions 5518-5641]
C
[91 nt withheld, positions 5643-5733]
A
[49 nt withheld, positions 5735-5783]
CCTTTGACGTTGGAGTCCACGTTCTTT
[37 nt withheld, positions 5811-5847]
ACCCTATCTCGGTCTATTCTTTTGATTTATAAGGGATTTTGCCGATTTCGGCCTATTGGTTAAAAAATGA
GCTGATTTAACAAAAATTTAACGCGAATTTTAACAAAATATTAACGCTTACAATTTGCCATTCGCCATTC
AGGCTGCGCAACTGTTGGGAAGGGCGATCGGTGCGGGCCTCTTCGCTATTACGCCAGCCCAAGCTACCAT
GATAAGTAAGTAATATTAAGGTACGGGAGGTACTTGGAGCGGCCGCAATAAAATATCTTTATTTTCATTA
CATCTGTGTGTTGGTTTTTTGTGTGAATCGATAGTACTAACATACGCTCTCCATCAAAACAAAACGAAAC
AAAACAAACTAGCAAAATAGGCTGTCCCCAGTGCAAGTGCAGGTGCCAGAACATTTCTCTATCGATA
Features (pLannotate 1.2.2; 14 found; start..end, strand, type, name):
     48..244     +  promoter       SV40 promoter: SV40 early promoter
    280..1929    +  CDS            luciferase: firefly luciferase; luc+; enhanced luc+ version of the luciferase gene
   2002..2937    +  CDS            Rluc: luciferase from the anthozoan coelenterate Renilla reniformis (sea pansy)
   2981..3102    -  polyA_signal   SV40 poly(A) signal: SV40 polyadenylation signal
   3125..3193    -  CDS            large T antigen (fragment): large T antigen from SV40 (simian virus 40)
   3215..3449    -  promoter       SV40 promoter (fragment): SV40 enhancer and early promoter
   3455..3587    +  CDS            TcR (fragment): tetracycline efflux protein; tet; confers resistance to tetracycline
   3767..4355    -  rep_origin     ori: high-copy-number ColE1/pMB1/pBR322/pUC origin of replication
   4526..5386    -  CDS            AmpR: β-lactamase; bla; confers resistance to ampicillin, carbenicillin, and related antibiotics
   5387..5491    -  promoter       AmpR promoter: bla
   5518..5946    +  rep_origin     f1 ori (sequence partly withheld): f1 bacteriophage origin of replication; arrow indicates direction of (+) strand synthesis
   5978..6045    -  CDS            lacZα (fragment): LacZα fragment of β-galactosidase; lacZ fragment
   6104..6152    +  polyA_signal   poly(A) signal: synthetic polyadenylation signal
   6166..6257    +  misc_feature   pause site: RNA polymerase II transcriptional pause signal from the human α2 globin gene
