[The description below was written by a language model from this plasmid's Addgene catalogue record and pLannotate feature annotations shown in this document.]
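Description:
pCI-6.20 is a mammalian expression and luciferase reporter plasmid built on Promega's pGL3-Control backbone, with a total size of 6,264 bp. It is maintained in E. coli as a high-copy plasmid through a ColE1/pUC-type origin and selected with ampicillin via the β-lactamase gene. An f1 phage origin is also present, along with short vestigial fragments annotated as lacZα and TcR that are simply backbone remnants.

The payload is a bicistronic "coincidence" reporter. The SV40 early promoter drives the luc+ firefly luciferase coding sequence, whose stop codon was removed and replaced by an in-frame EcoRI site. Into that site a roughly 1 kb GSG-P2A-RLuc cassette was inserted, flanked by EcoRI sites on both sides. The single transcript therefore encodes firefly luciferase, a GSG linker, a P2A ribosome-skipping peptide and Renilla luciferase, and translation yields two separate, unrelated luciferases from one promoter in near-stoichiometric amounts. An SV40 polyadenylation signal lies downstream, followed by a fragment annotated as SV40 enhancer/early promoter, consistent with the enhancer element of pGL3-Control. Upstream of the promoter, a synthetic poly(A) signal and a transcriptional pause site limit read-through from the backbone.

According to the associated publication title, the plasmid belongs to a coincidence reporter-gene system for high-throughput screening. In such a system, a genuine change in transcription should move both luciferase signals together, whereas compounds that act directly on one reporter enzyme affect only one signal and can be flagged as artefacts. The depositor notes an E304V point mutation in the sequenced plasmid that does not affect its activity.
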