Addgene plasmid #41002: pCI-6.20
Depositing lab: James Inglese. Depositing organization: National Center for Advancing Translational Sciences (NCATS). Publication: A coincidence reporter-gene system for high-throughput screening. Cheng KC, Inglese J. Nat Methods. 2012 Oct;9(10):937. doi: 10.1038/nmeth.2170. PubMed 23018994.
Backbone
  Vector backbone: pGL3-Control
  Backbone manufacturer: Promega
  Backbone size w/o insert (bp): 5256
  Total vector size (bp): 6264
  Modifications to backbone: The STOP codon of FLuc was removed and replaced by an in-frame EcoRI site.
  Vector type: Mammalian Expression, Luciferase
Growth in bacteria
  Bacterial resistance: Ampicillin, 100 μg/mL
  Growth temperature: 37°C
  Growth strain: DH5alpha
  Copy number: High Copy
Gene/Insert
  Gene/Insert name: GSG-P2A-RLuc
  Insert size (bp): 1014
  Promoter: SV40
  Cloning method: Restriction Enzyme; 5′ cloning site EcoRI (not destroyed); 3′ cloning site EcoRI (not destroyed)
  Sequencing primers: 5′ SV40pro-F; 3′ EBV-Rev
Terms and licenses: Academic/Nonprofit Terms; Industry Terms: Not Available to Industry
Depositor comments: Please note that the E304V point mutation found in the Addgene sequence does not affect the activity of this plasmid.
How to cite: pCI-6.20 was a gift from James Inglese (Addgene plasmid # 41002 ; http://n2t.net/addgene:41002 ; RRID:Addgene_41002)
