>Addgene plasmid #41002 | pCI-6.20 | addgene partial sequence | sequence record 55574 | LucNRev 5'-CCTTATGCAGTTGCTCTCC-3'
ATGGCGCCGGGCCTTTCTTTATGTTTTTGGCGTCTTCCATGGTGGCTTTACCAACAGTACCGGAATGCCA
AGCTTTTTGCAAAAGCCTAGGCCTCCAAAAAAGCCTCCTCACTACTTCTGGAATAGCTCAGAGGCCGAGG
CGGCCTCGGCCTCTGCATAAATAAAAAAAATTAGTCAGCGATGGGGCGGAGAATGGGCGGAACTGGGCGG
AGTTAGGGGCGGGATGGGCGGAGTTAGGGGCGGGACTATGGTTGCTGACTAATTGAGATGCAGATCGCAG
ATCTCGAGCCCGGGCTAGCACGCGTAAGAGCTCGGTACCTATCGATAGAGAAATGTTCTGGCACCTGCAC
TTGCACTGGGGACAGCCTATTTTGCTAGTTTGTTTTGTTTCGTTTTGTTTTGATGGAGAGCGTATGTTAG
TACTATCGATTCACACAAAAAACCAACACACAGATGTAATGAAAATAAAGATATTTTATTGCGGCCGCTC
CAAGTACCTCCCGTACCTTAATATTACTTACTTATCATGGTAGCTTGGGCTGGCGTAATAGCGAAGAGGC
CCGCACCGATCGCCCTTCCCAACAGTTGCGCAGCCTGAATGGCGAATGGCAAATTGTAAGCGTTAATATT
TTGTTAAAATTCGCGTTAAATTTTTGTTAAATCAGCTCATTTTTTAACCAATAGGCCGAAATCGGCAAAA
TCCCTTATAAATCAAAAGAATAGACCGAGATAGGGT
[37 nt withheld, positions 737-773]
AAAGAACGTGGACTCCAACGTCAAAGG
[39 nt withheld, positions 801-839]
