>Addgene plasmid #41002 | pCI-6.20 | addgene partial sequence | sequence record 55575 | Luc-F 5'-CAGTCAAGTAACAACCGCGA-3'
AAGGTCTTACCGGAAAACTCGACGCAAGAAAAATCAGAGAGATCCTCATAAAGGCCAAGAAGGGCGGAAA
GATCGCCGTGGAATTCGGAAGCGGAGCTACTAACTTCAGCCTGCTGAAGCAGGCTGGAGACGTGGAGGAG
AACCCTGGACCTATGACTTCGAAAGTTTATGATCCAGAACAAAGGAAACGGATGATAACTGGTCCGCAGT
GGTGGGCCAGATGTAAACAAATGAATGTTCTTGATTCATTTATTAATTATTATGATTCAGAAAAACATGC
AGAAAATGCTGTTATTTTTTTACATGGTAACGCGGCCTCTTCTTATTTATGGCGACATGTTGTGCCACAT
ATTGAGCCAGTAGCGCGGTGTATTATACCAGACCTTATTGGTATGGGCAAATCAGGCAAATCTGGTAATG
GTTCTTATAGGTTACTTGATCATTACAAATATCTTACTGCATGGTTTGAACTTCTTAATTTACCAAAGAA
GATCATTTTTGTCGGCCATGATTGGGGTGCTTGTTTGGCATTTCATTATAGCTATGAGCATCAAGATAAG
ATCAAAGCAATAGTTCACGCTGAAAGTGTAGTAGATGTGATTGAATCATGGGATGAATGGCCTGATATTG
AAGAAGATATTGCGTTGATCAAATCTGAAGAAGGAGAAAAAATGGTTTTGGAGAATAACTTCTTCGTGGA
AACCATGTTGCCATCAAAAATCATGAGAAAGTTAGAACCAGAAGAATTTGCAGCATATCTTGAACCATTC
AAAGAGAAAGGTGAAGTTCGTCGTCCAACATTATCATGGCCTCGTGAAATCCCGTTAGTAAAA
