>Addgene plasmid #41002 | pCI-6.20 | addgene partial sequence | sequence record 55596 | EBV_rev
ACTCTAGAATTCTTATTGTTCATTTTTGAGAACTCGCACAACGAACGATTTGATATATTTTCCCATTTCA
TCAGGTGCATCTTCTTGCGAAAAATGAAGACCTTTTACTTTGACAAATTCAGTATTAGGAAACTTCTTGG
CACCTTCAACAATAGCATTGGAAAAGAATCCTGGGTCCGATTCAATAAACATTTTTGGTAAATCATCACT
TGCACGTAGATAAGCATTATAATTCCTAACAATTTGTACAACGTCAGGTTTACCACCTTTTACTAACGGG
ATTTCACGAGGCCATGATAATGTTGGACGACGAACTTCACCTTTCTCTTTGAATGGTTCAAGATATGCTG
CAAATTCTTCTGGTTCTAACTTTCTCATGATTTTTGATGGCAACATGGTTTCCACGAAGAAGTTATTCTC
CAAAACCATTTTTTCTCCTTCTTCAGATTTGATCAACGCAATATCTTCTTCAATATCAGGCCATTCATCC
CATGATTCAATCACATCTACTACACTTTCAGCGTGAACTATTGCTTTGATCTTATCTTGATGCTCATAGC
TATAATGAAATGCCAAACAAGCACCCCAATCATGGCCGACAAAAATGATCTTCTTTGGTAAATTAAGAAG
TTCAAACCATGCAGTAAGATATTTGTAATGATCAAGTAACCTATAAGAACCATTACCAGATTTGCCTGAT
TTGCCCATACCAATAAGGTCTGGTATAATACACCGCGCTACTGGCTCAATATGTGGCACAACATGTCGCC
ATAAATAAGAAGAGGCCGCGTTACCATGTAAAA
